>Addgene plasmid #119840 | mApple-proα2(I) | depositor full sequence | sequence record 227718 | mApple-proα2(I) sequence 10143 bps
GACGGATCGGGAGATCTCCCGATCCCCTATGGTGCACTCTCAGTACAATCTGCTCTGATGCCGCATAGTT
AAGCCAGTATCTGCTCCCTGCTTGTGTGTTGGAGGTCGCTGAGTAGTGCGCGAGCAAAATTTAAGCTACA
ACAAGGCAAGGCTTGACCGACAATTGCATGAAGAATCTGCTTAGGGTTAGGCGTTTTGCGCTGCTTCGCG
ATGTACGGGCCAGATATACGCGTTGACATTGATTATTGACTAGTTATTAATAGTAATCAATTACGGGGTC
ATTAGTTCATAGCCCATATATGGAGTTCCGCGTTACATAACTTACGGTAAATGGCCCGCCTGGCTGACCG
CCCAACGACCCCCGCCCATTGACGTCAATAATGACGTATGTTCCCATAGTAACGCCAATAGGGACTTTCC
ATTGACGTCAATGGGTGGAGTATTTACGGTAAACTGCCCACTTGGCAGTACATCAAGTGTATCATATGCC
AAGTACGCCCCCTATTGACGTCAATGACGGTAAATGGCCCGCCTGGCATTATGCCCAGTACATGACCTTA
TGGGACTTTCCTACTTGGCAGTACATCTACGTATTAGTCATCGCTATTACCATGGTGATGCGGTTTTGGC
AGTACATCAATGGGCGTGGATAGCGGTTTGACTCACGGGGATTTCCAAGTCTCCACCCCATTGACGTCAA
TGGGAGTTTGTTTTGGCACCAAAATCAACGGGACTTTCCAAAATGTCGTAACAACTCCGCCCCATTGACG
CAAATGGGCGGTAGGCGTGTACGGTGGGAGGTCTATATAAGCAGAGCTCTCTGGCTAACTAGAGAACCCA
CTGCTTACTGGCTTATCGAAATTAATACGACTCACTATAGGGAGACCCAAGCTGGCTAGCGTTTAAACTT
AAGCTTGGTACCGAGCTCGGATCCACTAGTCCAGTGTGGTGGAATTCGTAGACATGCTCAGCTTTGTGGA
TACGCGGACTCTGTTGCTGCTTGCAGTAACTTCGTGCCTAGCAACATGCCAAGATATCGTGAGCAAGGGC
GAGGAGAATAACATGGCCATCATCAAGGAGTTCATGCGCTTCAAGGTGCACATGGAGGGCTCCGTGAACG
GCCACGAGTTCGAGATCGAGGGCGAGGGCGAGGGCCGCCCCTACGAGGCCTTTCAGACCGCTAAGCTGAA
GGTGACCAAGGGTGGCCCCCTGCCCTTCGCCTGGGACATCCTGTCCCCTCAGTTCATGTACGGCTCCAAG
GTCTACATTAAGCACCCAGCCGACATCCCCGACTACTTCAAGCTGTCCTTCCCCGAGGGCTTCAGGTGGG
AGCGCGTGATGAACTTCGAGGACGGCGGCATTATTCACGTTAACCAGGACTCCTCCCTGCAGGACGGCGT
GTTCATCTACAAGGTGAAGCTGCGCGGCACCAACTTCCCCTCCGACGGCCCCGTAATGCAGAAGAAGACC
ATGGGCTGGGAGGCCTCCGAGGAGCGGATGTACCCCGAGGACGGCGCCCTGAAGAGCGAGATCAAGAAGA
GGCTGAAGCTGAAGGACGGCGGCCACTACGCCGCCGAGGTCAAGACCACCTACAAGGCCAAGAAGCCCGT
GCAGCTGCCCGGCGCCTACATCGTCGACATCAAGTTGGACATCGTGTCCCACAACGAGGACTACACCATC
GTGGAACAGTACGAACGCGCCGAGGGCCGCCACTCCACCGGCGGCATGGACGAGCTGTACAAGGATATCT
ATTCTGACAAAGGAGTTTCATCTGGCCCTGGACCAATGGGTTTAATGGGACCCAGAGGCCCTCCTGGTGC
TGTTGGAGCCCCTGGCCCTCAAGGTTTCCAAGGACCTGCTGGTGAACCTGGTGAGCCTGGTCAAACGGGT
CCTGCAGGTCCCCGTGGTCCAGCTGGCTCTCCTGGCAAGGCTGGTGAGGATGGTCACCCTGGAAAACCCG
GAAGACCTGGGGAGAGAGGAGTCGTTGGACCACAGGGTGCTCGTGGTTTCCCCGGGACTCCTGGACTTCC
TGGCTTCAAAGGCGTGAAAGGACACAGTGGTATGGATGGATTAAAGGGACAGCCTGGTGCACAGGGTGTG
AAGGGTGAACCCGGTGCCCCTGGAGAGAATGGAACTCCAGGTCAAGCAGGAGCCCGAGGGCTTCCTGGTG
AGAGAGGGCGTGTCGGAGCTCCTGGTCCAGCTGGTGCCCGAGGCAGTGATGGAAGCGTTGGCCCCGTCGG
CCCTGCTGGTCCCATTGGGTCTGCTGGACCCCCTGGTTTCCCAGGTGCTCCTGGTCCCAAGGGTGAACTT
GGGCCCGTTGGTAACCCTGGCCCTGCTGGTCCTGCTGGTCCCCGTGGTGAAGTGGGTCTTCCAGGTCTTT
CTGGCCCTGTTGGACCTCCTGGCAACCCTGGAACAAATGGGCTCACTGGCGCCAAGGGTGCTACTGGACT
CCCTGGTGTCGCTGGGGCTCCCGGTCTCCCTGGCCCCCGTGGTATTCCTGGCCCCGCTGGTGCTGCTGGT
GCTACAGGTGCCAGAGGACTTGTTGGTGAGCCTGGTCCTGCTGGCTCCAAAGGAGAATCCGGTAACAAGG
GTGAGCCTGGCTCTGTTGGAGCCCAAGGTCCTCCTGGTCCCAGCGGTGAAGAAGGAAAGAGAGGGTCTCC
CGGAGAAGCTGGATCTGCTGGCCCTGCAGGGCCTCCAGGGCTTAGAGGCAGCCCTGGTTCTCGAGGTCTT
CCTGGAGCTGATGGCAGAGCTGGTGTAATGGGTCCTCCTGGCAATCGTGGTTCAACCGGCCCTGCTGGAA
TCCGAGGTCCTAATGGAGATGCCGGTCGACCTGGGGAACCTGGTCTCATGGGACCCAGAGGTCTTCCTGG
GTCTCCTGGAAATGTTGGCCCATCTGGTAAAGAAGGCCCTGTGGGTCTCCCTGGCATTGATGGCAGACCT
GGCCCAATCGGCCCAGCTGGACCAAGAGGTGAAGCTGGCAACATTGGATTCCCTGGACCCAAAGGCCCCT
CTGGTGATCCTGGCAAACCTGGTGAGAGAGGACACCCCGGTCTTGCTGGTGCTCGGGGAGCTCCAGGACC
CGATGGCAACAATGGAGCTCAGGGCCCCCCTGGACCCCAGGGTGTTCAAGGTGGCAAAGGTGAACAAGGC
CCTGCTGGTCCTCCTGGCTTCCAGGGTCTCCCTGGTCCCTCAGGTACTACTGGAGAAGTTGGCAAGCCCG
GAGAAAGGGGTCTTCCTGGTGAATTCGGTCTCCCTGGTCCTGCTGGTCCAAGAGGAGAACGTGGTACCCC
GGGTGAGAGTGGAGCTGCTGGCCCTTCTGGTCCTATTGGAAGCCGAGGTCCCAGTGGAGCCCCAGGGCCT
GATGGAAACAAGGGTGAAGCTGGTGCAGTCGGTGCTCCAGGCAGTGCTGGTGCCTCTGGGCCTGGTGGGC
TTCCAGGAGAGAGGGGTGCTGCTGGCATACCTGGGGGCAAAGGAGAAAAGGGTGAAACTGGTCTCCGAGG
TGACACTGGCAACACTGGTAGAGATGGTGCTCGTGGCATTCCTGGTGCTGTAGGTGCCCCTGGTCCTGCT
GGGGCCTCAGGTGACCGGGGTGAAGCTGGTGCTGCCGGTCCTTCTGGCCCAGCTGGTCCTCGGGGTAGCC
CTGGTGAACGTGGTGAAGTTGGCCCTGCTGGCCCCAATGGATTTGCTGGTCCTGCTGGTGCTGCTGGCCA
ACCCGGTGCTAAAGGAGAGAAGGGAACCAAAGGGCCTAAGGGTGAAAATGGCATTGTTGGTCCAACCGGG
TCTGTTGGAGCTGCTGGCCCATCTGGTCCTAATGGCCCACCTGGTCCTGTTGGAAGTCGTGGTGATGGAG
GGCCCCCTGGTATGACTGGCTTCCCTGGTGCTGCTGGACGGACTGGTCCCCCCGGACCCAGTGGTATTGC
TGGCCCCCCTGGCCCCCCTGGTGCTGCTGGAAAGGAAGGGATTCGTGGTCCCCGTGGCGACCAAGGTCCA
GTTGGCCGAACTGGAGAAACAGGTGCATCTGGACCCCCTGGATTTGTTGGTGAAAAGGGTCCCTCTGGAG
AACCTGGTACCGCAGGAGCCCCTGGTACCGCAGGTCCTCAGGGTCTTCTTGGTGCTCCCGGTATTCTGGG
TCTCCCTGGCTCTAGAGGTGAACGTGGTCTGCCAGGTATTGCTGGTGCTCTGGGTGAACCTGGTCCTCTG
GGCATCTCAGGCCCTCCTGGTGCCCGTGGTCCCCCTGGTGCTGTGGGCAGCCCTGGAGTTAATGGTGCCC
CTGGTGAAGCTGGTCGTGATGGTAACCCTGGCAGCGATGGTCCCCCAGGTCGTGATGGTCAGCCTGGACA
CAAGGGAGAGCGTGGTTACCCTGGCAGCATTGGTCCGACTGGTGCTGCAGGTGCCCCTGGTCCTCACGGT
TCTGTGGGTCCTGCTGGGAAACATGGAAACCGAGGTGAACCTGGTCCTGCCGGTTCTGTTGGTCCTGTTG
GTGCTGTTGGTCCAAGAGGTCCTAGTGGTCCTCAAGGCATCCGAGGTGACAAAGGAGAACCTGGTGATAA
AGGGCACAGGGGTCTTCCTGGCTTAAAAGGATACAGTGGATTGCAGGGTCTTCCTGGTCTTGCTGGCCTA
CATGGTGACCAAGGAGCTCCTGGTCCTGTGGGTCCTGCTGGTCCCAGGGGTCCTGCTGGGCCTTCTGGAC
CCGTTGGCAAAGATGGTAGATCTGGGCAACCTGGCCCAGTCGGGCCTGCTGGTGTTCGTGGTTCTCAGGG
TAGCCAAGGTCCCGCTGGTCCCCCTGGTCCCCCTGGACCTCCTGGTCCTCCTGGTGTCAGCGGAGGTGGC
TATGACTTTGGTTTTGAAGGAGACTTCTACAGGGCTGACCAGCCTCGCTCCCAGCCTTCACTCAGACCCA
AGGACTATGAAGTTGATGCAACTCTGAAATCTCTCAATAACCAGATTGAGACCCTTCTCACTCCTGAAGG
CTCTAGAAAGAACCCTGCTCGCACGTGCCGGGACTTAAGACTCAGCCACCCAGAGTGGAACAGCGATTAC
TACTGGATTGACCCTAACCAAGGATGTACTATGGATGCCATCAAAGTGTACTGTGATTTCTCTACTGGTG
AAACCTGCATCCAGGCCCAACCTGTAAACACCCCAGCGAAGAACTCATACAGCCGCGCCCAGGCCAACAA
GCATGTCTGGTTAGGAGAGACTATCAATGGTGGCAGCCAGTTTGAATACAACGTAGAAGGGGTGTCCTCC
AAGGAAATGGCAACTCAGCTCGCCTTCATGCGCCTGCTAGCCAACCGTGCTTCTCAGAACATCACCTACC
ACTGCAAGAACAGCATTGCGTACCTGGATGAGGAGACGGGCAGCTTGAACAAGGCTGTGCTTCTGCAGGG
TTCCAACGATGTTGAACTTGTTGCTGAGGGCAACAGCAGGTTCACCTACTCTGTCCTAGTCGATGGCTGC
TCCAAAAAGACAAATGAATGGGGCAAGACAATCATTGAATACAAAACAAATAAGCCATCTCGCCTGCCGT
TCCTTGACATTGCACCTCTGGACATTGGTGGTGCTGACCAAGAATTCCGTGTGGAGGTTGGCCCCGTCTG
TTTCAAATAAGTGAACTCAACATAAATTAAAAACCAAAAACCCCTGAAAAAACTTTCTCTTTGCCGTTTC
CTCCTTTAAAAAAAAAAAAAAAGCGGCCGCTCGAGTCTAGAGGGCCCGTTTAAACCCGCTGATCAGCCTC
GACTGTGCCTTCTAGTTGCCAGCCATCTGTTGTTTGCCCCTCCCCCGTGCCTTCCTTGACCCTGGAAGGT
GCCACTCCCACTGTCCTTTCCTAATAAAATGAGGAAATTGCATCGCATTGTCTGAGTAGGTGTCATTCTA
TTCTGGGGGGTGGGGTGGGGCAGGACAGCAAGGGGGAGGATTGGGAAGACAATAGCAGGCATGCTGGGGA
TGCGGTGGGCTCTATGGCTTCTGAGGCGGAAAGAACCAGCTGGGGCTCTAGGGGGTATCCCC
[124 nt withheld, positions 6013-6136]
C
[91 nt withheld, positions 6138-6228]
A
[49 nt withheld, positions 6230-6278]
CCTTTGACGTTGGAGTCCACGTTCTTT
[37 nt withheld, positions 6306-6342]
ACCCTATCTCGGTCTATTCTTTTGATTTATAAGGGATTTTGCCGATTTCGGCCTATTGGTTAAAAAATGA
GCTGATTTAACAAAAATTTAACGCGAATTAATTCTGTGGAATGTGTGTCAGTTAGGGTGTGGAAAGTCCC
CAGGCTCCCCAGCAGGCAGAAGTATGCAAAGCATGCATCTCAATTAGTCAGCAACCAGGTGTGGAAAGTC
CCCAGGCTCCCCAGCAGGCAGAAGTATGCAAAGCATGCATCTCAATTAGTCAGCAACCATAGTCCCGCCC
CTAACTCCGCCCATCCCGCCCCTAACTCCGCCCAGTTCCGCCCATTCTCCGCCCCATGGCTGACTAATTT
TTTTTATTTATGCAGAGGCCGAGGCCGCCTCTGCCTCTGAGCTATTCCAGAAGTAGTGAGGAGGCTTTTT
TGGAGGCCTAGGCTTTTGCAAAAAGCTCCCGGGAGCTTGTATATCCATTTTCGGATCTGATCAAGAGACA
GGATGAGGATCGTTTCGCATGATTGAACAAGATGGATTGCACGCAGGTTCTCCGGCCGCTTGGGTGGAGA
GGCTATTCGGCTATGACTGGGCACAACAGACAATCGGCTGCTCTGATGCCGCCGTGTTCCGGCTGTCAGC
GCAGGGGCGCCCGGTTCTTTTTGTCAAGACCGACCTGTCCGGTGCCCTGAATGAACTGCAGGACGAGGCA
GCGCGGCTATCGTGGCTGGCCACGACGGGCGTTCCTTGCGCAGCTGTGCTCGACGTTGTCACTGAAGCGG
GAAGGGACTGGCTGCTATTGGGCGAAGTGCCGGGGCAGGATCTCCTGTCATCTCACCTTGCTCCTGCCGA
GAAAGTATCCATCATGGCTGATGCAATGCGGCGGCTGCATACGCTTGATCCGGCTACCTGCCCATTCGAC
CACCAAGCGAAACATCGCATCGAGCGAGCACGTACTCGGATGGAAGCCGGTCTTGTCGATCAGGATGATC
TGGACGAAGAGCATCAGGGGCTCGCGCCAGCCGAACTGTTCGCCAGGCTCAAGGCGCGCATGCCCGACGG
CGAGGATCTCGTCGTGACCCATGGCGATGCCTGCTTGCCGAATATCATGGTGGAAAATGGCCGCTTTTCT
GGATTCATCGACTGTGGCCGGCTGGGTGTGGCGGACCGCTATCAGGACATAGCGTTGGCTACCCGTGATA
TTGCTGAAGAGCTTGGCGGCGAATGGGCTGACCGCTTCCTCGTGCTTTACGGTATCGCCGCTCCCGATTC
GCAGCGCATCGCCTTCTATCGCCTTCTTGACGAGTTCTTCTGAGCGGGACTCTGGGGTTCGAAATGACCG
ACCAAGCGACGCCCAACCTGCCATCACGAGATTTCGATTCCACCGCCGCCTTCTATGAAAGGTTGGGCTT
CGGAATCGTTTTCCGGGACGCCGGCTGGATGATCCTCCAGCGCGGGGATCTCATGCTGGAGTTCTTCGCC
CACCCCAACTTGTTTATTGCAGCTTATAATGGTTACAAATAAAGCAATAGCATCACAAATTTCACAAATA
AAGCATTTTTTTCACTGCATTCTAGTTGTGGTTTGTCCAAACTCATCAATGTATCTTATCATGTCTGTAT
ACCGTCGACCTCTAGCTAGAGCTTGGCGTAATCATGGTCATAGCTGTTTCCTGTGTGAAATTGTTATCCG
CTCACAATTCCACACAACATACGAGCCGGAAGCATAAAGTGTAAAGCCTGGGGTGCCTAATGAGTGAGCT
AACTCACATTAATTGCGTTGCGCTCACTGCCCGCTTTCCAGTCGGGAAACCTGTCGTGCCAGCTGCATTA
ATGAATCGGCCAACGCGCGGGGAGAGGCGGTTTGCGTATTGGGCGCTCTTCCGCTTCCTCGCTCACTGAC
TCGCTGCGCTCGGTCGTTCGGCTGCGGCGAGCGGTATCAGCTCACTCAAAGGCGGTAATACGGTTATCCA
CAGAATCAGGGGATAACGCAGGAAAGAACATGTGAGCAAAAGGCCAGCAAAAGGCCAGGAACCGTAAAAA
GGCCGCGTTGCTGGCGTTTTTCCATAGGCTCCGCCCCCCTGACGAGCATCACAAAAATCGACGCTCAAGT
CAGAGGTGGCGAAACCCGACAGGACTATAAAGATACCAGGCGTTTCCCCCTGGAAGCTCCCTCGTGCGCT
CTCCTGTTCCGACCCTGCCGCTTACCGGATACCTGTCCGCCTTTCTCCCTTCGGGAAGCGTGGCGCTTTC
TCATAGCTCACGCTGTAGGTATCTCAGTTCGGTGTAGGTCGTTCGCTCCAAGCTGGGCTGTGTGCACGAA
CCCCCCGTTCAGCCCGACCGCTGCGCCTTATCCGGTAACTATCGTCTTGAGTCCAACCCGGTAAGACACG
ACTTATCGCCACTGGCAGCAGCCACTGGTAACAGGATTAGCAGAGCGAGGTATGTAGGCGGTGCTACAGA
GTTCTTGAAGTGGTGGCCTAACTACGGCTACACTAGAAGAACAGTATTTGGTATCTGCGCTCTGCTGAAG
CCAGTTACCTTCGGAAAAAGAGTTGGTAGCTCTTGATCCGGCAAACAAACCACCGCTGGTAGCGGTTTTT
TTGTTTGCAAGCAGCAGATTACGCGCAGAAAAAAAGGATCTCAAGAAGATCCTTTGATCTTTTCTACGGG
GTCTGACGCTCAGTGGAACGAAAACTCACGTTAAGGGATTTTGGTCATGAGATTATCAAAAAGGATCTTC
ACCTAGATCCTTTTAAATTAAAAATGAAGTTTTAAATCAATCTAAAGTATATATGAGTAAACTTGGTCTG
ACAGTTACCAATGCTTAATCAGTGAGGCACCTATCTCAGCGATCTGTCTATTTCGTTCATCCATAGTTGC
CTGACTCCCCGTCGTGTAGATAACTACGATACGGGAGGGCTTACCATCTGGCCCCAGTGCTGCAATGATA
CCGCGAGACCCACGCTCACCGGCTCCAGATTTATCAGCAATAAACCAGCCAGCCGGAAGGGCCGAGCGCA
GAAGTGGTCCTGCAACTTTATCCGCCTCCATCCAGTCTATTAATTGTTGCCGGGAAGCTAGAGTAAGTAG
TTCGCCAGTTAATAGTTTGCGCAACGTTGTTGCCATTGCTACAGGCATCGTGGTGTCACGCTCGTCGTTT
GGTATGGCTTCATTCAGCTCCGGTTCCCAACGATCAAGGCGAGTTACATGATCCCCCATGTTGTGCAAAA
AAGCGGTTAGCTCCTTCGGTCCTCCGATCGTTGTCAGAAGTAAGTTGGCCGCAGTGTTATCACTCATGGT
TATGGCAGCACTGCATAATTCTCTTACTGTCATGCCATCCGTAAGATGCTTTTCTGTGACTGGTGAGTAC
TCAACCAAGTCATTCTGAGAATAGTGTATGCGGCGACCGAGTTGCTCTTGCCCGGCGTCAATACGGGATA
ATACCGCGCCACATAGCAGAACTTTAAAAGTGCTCATCATTGGAAAACGTTCTTCGGGGCGAAAACTCTC
AAGGATCTTACCGCTGTTGAGATCCAGTTCGATGTAACCCACTCGTGCACCCAACTGATCTTCAGCATCT
TTTACTTTCACCAGCGTTTCTGGGTGAGCAAAAACAGGAAGGCAAAATGCCGCAAAAAAGGGAATAAGGG
CGACACGGAAATGTTGAATACTCATACTCTTCCTTTTTCAATATTATTGAAGCATTTATCAGGGTTATTG
TCTCATGAGCGGATACATATTTGAATGTATTTAGAAAAATAAACAAATAGGGGTTCCGCGCACATTTCCC
CGAAAAGTGCCACCTGACGTC
Features (pLannotate 1.2.2; 21 found; start..end, strand, type, name):
     28..80      -  misc_feature   bom (fragment): basis of mobility region from pBR322
    235..614     +  enhancer       CMV enhancer: human cytomegalovirus immediate early enhancer
    615..818     +  promoter       CMV promoter: human cytomegalovirus (CMV) immediate early promoter
    814..847     +  LTR            5' LTR (truncated) (fragment): truncated 5' long terminal repeat (LTR) from HIV-1
    863..881     +  promoter       T7 promoter: promoter for bacteriophage T7 RNA polymerase
   1036..1743    +  CDS            mApple: mApple is a basic (constitutively fluorescent) red fluorescent protein published in 2008, derived from Discosoma sp.. It is reported to be a rapidly-maturing monomer with high acid sensitivity.
   4819..5607    +  CDS            COL1A2 (fragment): CO1A2_RABIT - Experimental evidence at transcript level: Swiss-Prot protein existence level 2. Type I collagen is a member of group I collagen (fibrillar forming collagen). From Oryctolagus cuniculus (Rabbit).
   5743..5967    +  polyA_signal   bGH poly(A) signal: bovine growth hormone polyadenylation signal
   5971..5992    +  promoter       SV40 promoter (fragment): SV40 enhancer and early promoter
   6013..6441    +  rep_origin     f1 ori (sequence partly withheld): f1 bacteriophage origin of replication; arrow indicates direction of (+) strand synthesis
   6455..6784    +  promoter       SV40 promoter: SV40 enhancer and early promoter
   6851..7642    +  CDS            neo: KKA2_KLEPN - Also known as kan, nptII. Experimental evidence at protein level: Swiss-Prot protein existence level 1. Resistance to kanamycin, neomycin, paromomycin, ribostamycin, butirosin and gentamicin B. From Klebsiella pneumoniae.
   7666..7824    +  CDS            ble (fragment): BLE_KLEPN - Experimental evidence at protein level: Swiss-Prot protein existence level 1. Binding protein with a strong affinity to the bleomycin family of antibiotics. Binds to CL990; an antimitotic-antibiotic compound. From Klebsiella pneumoniae.
   7819..7940    +  polyA_signal   SV40 poly(A) signal: SV40 polyadenylation signal
   8013..8029    -  protein_bind   lac operator: The lac repressor binds to the lac operator to inhibit transcription in E. coli. This inhibition can be relieved by adding lactose or isopropyl-β-D-thiogalactopyranoside (IPTG). lac repressor encoded by lacI
   8037..8067    -  promoter       lac promoter: promoter for the E. coli lac operon
   8082..8103    -  protein_bind   CAP binding site: CAP binding activates transcription in the presence of cAMP. E. coli catabolite activator protein
   8116..8208    -  CDS            lacI (fragment): lac repressor; lacI; The lac repressor binds to the lac operator to inhibit transcription in E. coli. This inhibition can be relieved by adding lactose or isopropyl-β-D-thiogalactopyranoside (IPTG).
   8391..8976    -  rep_origin     ori: high-copy-number ColE1/pMB1/pBR322/pUC origin of replication
   9147..10007   -  CDS            AmpR: β-lactamase; bla; confers resistance to ampicillin, carbenicillin, and related antibiotics
  10008..10112   -  promoter       AmpR promoter: bla
