>Addgene plasmid #119840 | mApple-proα2(I) | addgene full sequence | sequence record 233865 | Addgene NGS Result
GACATTGATTATTGACTAGTTATTAATAGTAATCAATTACGGGGTCATTAGTTCATAGCCCATATATGGA
GTTCCGCGTTACATAACTTACGGTAAATGGCCCGCCTGGCTGACCGCCCAACGACCCCCGCCCATTGACG
TCAATAATGACGTATGTTCCCATAGTAACGCCAATAGGGACTTTCCATTGACGTCAATGGGTGGAGTATT
TACGGTAAACTGCCCACTTGGCAGTACATCAAGTGTATCATATGCCAAGTACGCCCCCTATTGACGTCAA
TGACGGTAAATGGCCCGCCTGGCATTATGCCCAGTACATGACCTTATGGGACTTTCCTACTTGGCAGTAC
ATCTACGTATTAGTCATCGCTATTACCATGGTGATGCGGTTTTGGCAGTACATCAATGGGCGTGGATAGC
GGTTTGACTCACGGGGATTTCCAAGTCTCCACCCCATTGACGTCAATGGGAGTTTGTTTTGGCACCAAAA
TCAACGGGACTTTCCAAAATGTCGTAACAACTCCGCCCCATTGACGCAAATGGGCGGTAGGCGTGTACGG
TGGGAGGTCTATATAAGCAGAGCTCTCTGGCTAACTAGAGAACCCACTGCTTACTGGCTTATCGAAATTA
ATACGACTCACTATAGGGAGACCCAAGCTGGCTAGCGTTTAAACTTAAGCTTGGTACCGAGCTCGGATCC
ACTAGTCCAGTGTGGTGGAATTCGTAGACATGCTCAGCTTTGTGGATACGCGGACTCTGTTGCTGCTTGC
AGTAACTTCGTGCCTAGCAACATGCCAAGATATCGTGAGCAAGGGCGAGGAGAATAACATGGCCATCATC
AAGGAGTTCATGCGCTTCAAGGTGCACATGGAGGGCTCCGTGAACGGCCACGAGTTCGAGATCGAGGGCG
AGGGCGAGGGCCGCCCCTACGAGGCCTTTCAGACCGCTAAGCTGAAGGTGACCAAGGGTGGCCCCCTGCC
CTTCGCCTGGGACATCCTGTCCCCTCAGTTCATGTACGGCTCCAAGGTCTACATTAAGCACCCAGCCGAC
ATCCCCGACTACTTCAAGCTGTCCTTCCCCGAGGGCTTCAGGTGGGAGCGCGTGATGAACTTCGAGGACG
GCGGCATTATTCACGTTAACCAGGACTCCTCCCTGCAGGACGGCGTGTTCATCTACAAGGTGAAGCTGCG
CGGCACCAACTTCCCCTCCGACGGCCCCGTAATGCAGAAGAAGACCATGGGCTGGGAGGCCTCCGAGGAG
CGGATGTACCCCGAGGACGGCGCCCTGAAGAGCGAGATCAAGAAGAGGCTGAAGCTGAAGGACGGCGGCC
ACTACGCCGCCGAGGTCAAGACCACCTACAAGGCCAAGAAGCCCGTGCAGCTGCCCGGCGCCTACATCGT
CGACATCAAGTTGGACATCGTGTCCCACAACGAGGACTACACCATCGTGGAACAGTACGAACGCGCCGAG
GGCCGCCACTCCACCGGCGGCATGGACGAGCTGTACAAGGATATCTATTCTGACAAAGGAGTTTCATCTG
GCCCTGGACCAATGGGTTTAATGGGACCCAGAGGCCCTCCTGGTGCTGTTGGAGCCCCTGGCCCTCAAGG
TTTCCAAGGACCTGCTGGTGAACCTGGTGAGCCTGGTCAAACGGGTCCTGCAGGTCCCCGTGGTCCAGCT
GGCTCTCCTGGCAAGGCTGGTGAGGATGGTCACCCTGGAAAACCCGGAAGACCTGGGGAGAGAGGAGTCG
TTGGACCACAGGGTGCTCGTGGTTTCCCCGGGACTCCTGGACTTCCTGGCTTCAAAGGCGTGAAAGGACA
CAGTGGTATGGATGGATTAAAGGGACAGCCTGGTGCACAGGGTGTGAAGGGTGAACCCGGTGCCCCTGGA
GAGAATGGAACTCCAGGTCAAGCAGGAGCCCGAGGGCTTCCTGGTGAGAGAGGGCGTGTCGGAGCTCCTG
GTCCAGCTGGTGCCCGAGGCAGTGATGGAAGCGTTGGCCCCGTCGGCCCTGCTGGTCCCATTGGGTCTGC
TGGACCCCCTGGTTTCCCAGGTGCTCCTGGTCCCAAGGGTGAACTTGGGCCCGTTGGTAACCCTGGCCCT
GCTGGTCCTGCTGGTCCCCGTGGTGAAGTGGGTCTTCCAGGTCTTTCTGGCCCTGTTGGACCTCCTGGCA
ACCCTGGAACAAATGGGCTCACTGGCGCCAAGGGTGCTACTGGACTCCCTGGTGTCGCTGGGGCTCCCGG
TCTCCCTGGCCCCCGTGGTATTCCTGGCCCCGCTGGTGCTGCTGGTGCTACAGGTGCCAGAGGACTTGTT
GGTGAGCCTGGTCCTGCTGGCTCCAAAGGAGAATCCGGTAACAAGGGTGAGCCTGGCTCTGTTGGAGCCC
AAGGTCCTCCTGGTCCCAGCGGTGAAGAAGGAAAGAGAGGGTCTCCCGGAGAAGCTGGATCTGCTGGCCC
TGCAGGGCCTCCAGGGCTTAGAGGCAGCCCTGGTTCTCGAGGTCTTCCTGGAGCTGATGGCAGAGCTGGT
GTAATGGGTCCTCCTGGCAATCGTGGTTCAACCGGCCCTGCTGGAATCCGAGGTCCTAATGGAGATGCCG
GTCGACCTGGGGAACCTGGTCTCATGGGACCCAGAGGTCTTCCTGGGTCTCCTGGAAATGTTGGCCCATC
TGGTAAAGAAGGCCCTGTGGGTCTCCCTGGCATTGATGGCAGACCTGGCCCAATCGGCCCAGCTGGACCA
AGAGGTGAAGCTGGCAACATTGGATTCCCTGGACCCAAAGGCCCCTCTGGTGATCCTGGCAAACCTGGTG
AGAGAGGACACCCCGGTCTTGCTGGTGCTCGGGGAGCTCCAGGACCCGATGGCAACAATGGAGCTCAGGG
CCCCCCTGGACCCCAGGGTGTTCAAGGTGGCAAAGGTGAACAAGGCCCTGCTGGTCCTCCTGGCTTCCAG
GGTCTCCCTGGTCCCTCAGGTACTACTGGAGAAGTTGGCAAGCCCGGAGAAAGGGGTCTTCCTGGTGAAT
TCGGTCTCCCTGGTCCTGCTGGTCCAAGAGGAGAACGTGGTACCCCGGGTGAGAGTGGAGCTGCTGGCCC
TTCTGGTCCTATTGGAAGCCGAGGTCCCAGTGGAGCCCCAGGGCCTGATGGAAACAAGGGTGAAGCTGGT
GCAGTCGGTGCTCCAGGCAGTGCTGGTGCCTCTGGGCCTGGTGGGCTTCCAGGAGAGAGGGGTGCTGCTG
GCATACCTGGGGGCAAAGGAGAAAAGGGTGAAACTGGTCTCCGAGGTGACACTGGCAACACTGGTAGAGA
TGGTGCTCGTGGCATTCCTGGTGCTGTAGGTGCCCCTGGTCCTGCTGGGGCCTCAGGTGACCGGGGTGAA
GCTGGTGCTGCCGGTCCTTCTGGCCCAGCTGGTCCTCGGGGTAGCCCTGGTGAACGTGGTGAAGTTGGCC
CTGCTGGCCCCAATGGATTTGCTGGTCCTGCTGGTGCTGCTGGCCAACCCGGTGCTAAAGGAGAGAAGGG
AACCAAAGGGCCTAAGGGTGAAAATGGCATTGTTGGTCCAACCGGGTCTGTTGGAGCTGCTGGCCCATCT
GGTCCTAATGGCCCACCTGGTCCTGTTGGAAGTCGTGGTGATGGAGGGCCCCCTGGTATGACTGGCTTCC
CTGGTGCTGCTGGACGGACTGGTCCCCCCGGACCCAGTGGTATTGCTGGCCCCCCTGGCCCCCCTGGTGC
TGCTGGAAAGGAAGGGATTCGTGGTCCCCGTGGCGACCAAGGTCCAGTTGGCCGAACTGGAGAAACAGGT
GCATCTGGACCCCCTGGATTTGTTGGTGAAAAGGGTCCCTCTGGAGAACCTGGTACCGCAGGAGCCCCTG
GTACCGCAGGTCCTCAGGGTCTTCTTGGTGCTCCCGGTATTCTGGGTCTCCCTGGCTCTAGAGGTGAACG
TGGTCTGCCAGGTATTGCTGGTGCTCTGGGTGAACCTGGTCCTCTGGGCATCTCAGGCCCTCCTGGTGCC
CGTGGTCCCCCTGGTGCTGTGGGCAGCCCTGGAGTTAATGGTGCCCCTGGTGAAGCTGGTCGTGATGGTA
ACCCTGGCAGCGATGGTCCCCCAGGTCGTGATGGTCAGCCTGGACACAAGGGAGAGCGTGGTTACCCTGG
CAGCATTGGTCCGACTGGTGCTGCAGGTGCCCCTGGTCCTCACGGTTCTGTGGGTCCTGCTGGGAAACAT
GGAAACCGAGGTGAACCTGGTCCTGCCGGTTCTGTTGGTCCTGTTGGTGCTGTTGGTCCAAGAGGTCCTA
GTGGTCCTCAAGGCATCCGAGGTGACAAAGGAGAACCTGGTGATAAAGGGCACAGGGGTCTTCCTGGCTT
AAAAGGATACAGTGGATTGCAGGGTCTTCCTGGTCTTGCTGGCCTACATGGTGACCAAGGAGCTCCTGGT
CCTGTGGGTCCTGCTGGTCCCAGGGGTCCTGCTGGGCCTTCTGGACCCGTTGGCAAAGATGGTAGATCTG
GGCAACCTGGCCCAGTCGGGCCTGCTGGTGTTCGTGGTTCTCAGGGTAGCCAAGGTCCCGCTGGTCCCCC
TGGTCCCCCTGGACCTCCTGGTCCTCCTGGTGTCAGCGGAGGTGGCTATGACTTTGGTTTTGAAGGAGAC
TTCTACAGGGCTGACCAGCCTCGCTCCCAGCCTTCACTCAGACCCAAGGACTATGAAGTTGATGCAACTC
TGAAATCTCTCAATAACCAGATTGAGACCCTTCTCACTCCTGAAGGCTCTAGAAAGAACCCTGCTCGCAC
GTGCCGGGACTTAAGACTCAGCCACCCAGAGTGGAACAGCGATTACTACTGGATTGACCCTAACCAAGGA
TGTACTATGGATGCCATCAAAGTGTACTGTGATTTCTCTACTGGTGAAACCTGCATCCAGGCCCAACCTG
TAAACACCCCAGCGAAGAACTCATACAGCCGCGCCCAGGCCAACAAGCATGTCTGGTTAGGAGAGACTAT
CAATGGTGGCAGCCAGTTTGAATACAACGTAGAAGGGGTGTCCTCCAAGGAAATGGCAACTCAGCTCGCC
TTCATGCGCCTGCTAGCCAACCGTGCTTCTCAGAACATCACCTACCACTGCAAGAACAGCATTGCGTACC
TGGATGAGGAGACGGGCAGCTTGAACAAGGCTGTGCTTCTGCAGGGTTCCAACGATGTTGAACTTGTTGC
TGAGGGCAACAGCAGGTTCACCTACTCTGTCCTAGTCGATGGCTGCTCCAAAAAGACAAATGAATGGGGC
AAGACAATCATTGAATACAAAACAAATAAGCCATCTCGCCTGCCGTTCCTTGACATTGCACCTCTGGACA
TTGGTGGTGCTGACCAAGAATTCCGTGTGGAGGTTGGCCCCGTCTGTTTCAAATAAGTGAACTCAACATA
AATTAAAAACCAAAAACCCCTGAAAAAACTTTCTCTTTGCCGTTTCCTCCTTTAAAAAAAAAAAAAAAGG
GCGGCCGCTCGAGTCTAGAGGGCCCGTTTAAACCCGCTGATCAGCCTCGACTGTGCCTTCTAGTTGCCAG
CCATCTGTTGTTTGCCCCTCCCCCGTGCCTTCCTTGACCCTGGAAGGTGCCACTCCCACTGTCCTTTCCT
AATAAAATGAGGAAATTGCATCGCATTGTCTGAGTAGGTGTCATTCTATTCTGGGGGGTGGGGTGGGGCA
GGACAGCAAGGGGGAGGATTGGGAAGACAATAGCAGGCATGCTGGGGATGCGGTGGGCTCTATGGCTTCT
GAGGCGGAAAGAACCAGCTGGGGCTCTAGGGGGTATCCCC
[124 nt withheld, positions 5781-5904]
C
[91 nt withheld, positions 5906-5996]
A
[49 nt withheld, positions 5998-6046]
CCTTTGACGTTGGAGTCCACGTTCTTT
[37 nt withheld, positions 6074-6110]
ACCCTATCTCGGTCTATTCTTTTGATTTATAAGGGATTTTGCCGATTTCGGCCTATTGGTTAAAAAATGA
GCTGATTTAACAAAAATTTAACGCGAATTAATTCTGTGGAATGTGTGTCAGTTAGGGTGTGGAAAGTCCC
CAGGCTCCCCAGCAGGCAGAAGTATGCAAAGCATGCATCTCAATTAGTCAGCAACCAGGTGTGGAAAGTC
CCCAGGCTCCCCAGCAGGCAGAAGTATGCAAAGCATGCATCTCAATTAGTCAGCAACCATAGTCCCGCCC
CTAACTCCGCCCATCCCGCCCCTAACTCCGCCCAGTTCCGCCCATTCTCCGCCCCATGGCTGACTAATTT
TTTTTATTTATGCAGAGGCCGAGGCCGCCTCTGCCTCTGAGCTATTCCAGAAGTAGTGAGGAGGCTTTTT
TGGAGGCCTAGGCTTTTGCAAAAAGCTCCCGGGAGCTTGTATATCCATTTTCGGATCTGATCAAGAGACA
GGATGAGGATCGTTTCGCATGATTGAACAAGATGGATTGCACGCAGGTTCTCCGGCCGCTTGGGTGGAGA
GGCTATTCGGCTATGACTGGGCACAACAGACAATCGGCTGCTCTGATGCCGCCGTGTTCCGGCTGTCAGC
GCAGGGGCGCCCGGTTCTTTTTGTCAAGACCGACCTGTCCGGTGCCCTGAATGAACTGCAGGACGAGGCA
GCGCGGCTATCGTGGCTGGCCACGACGGGCGTTCCTTGCGCAGCTGTGCTCGACGTTGTCACTGAAGCGG
GAAGGGACTGGCTGCTATTGGGCGAAGTGCCGGGGCAGGATCTCCTGTCATCTCACCTTGCTCCTGCCGA
GAAAGTATCCATCATGGCTGATGCAATGCGGCGGCTGCATACGCTTGATCCGGCTACCTGCCCATTCGAC
CACCAAGCGAAACATCGCATCGAGCGAGCACGTACTCGGATGGAAGCCGGTCTTGTCGATCAGGATGATC
TGGACGAAGAGCATCAGGGGCTCGCGCCAGCCGAACTGTTCGCCAGGCTCAAGGCGCGCATGCCCGACGG
CGAGGATCTCGTCGTGACCCATGGCGATGCCTGCTTGCCGAATATCATGGTGGAAAATGGCCGCTTTTCT
GGATTCATCGACTGTGGCCGGCTGGGTGTGGCGGACCGCTATCAGGACATAGCGTTGGCTACCCGTGATA
TTGCTGAAGAGCTTGGCGGCGAATGGGCTGACCGCTTCCTCGTGCTTTACGGTATCGCCGCTCCCGATTC
GCAGCGCATCGCCTTCTATCGCCTTCTTGACGAGTTCTTCTGAGCGGGACTCTGGGGTTCGAAATGACCG
ACCAAGCGACGCCCAACCTGCCATCACGAGATTTCGATTCCACCGCCGCCTTCTATGAAAGGTTGGGCTT
CGGAATCGTTTTCCGGGACGCCGGCTGGATGATCCTCCAGCGCGGGGATCTCATGCTGGAGTTCTTCGCC
CACCCCAACTTGTTTATTGCAGCTTATAATGGTTACAAATAAAGCAATAGCATCACAAATTTCACAAATA
AAGCATTTTTTTCACTGCATTCTAGTTGTGGTTTGTCCAAACTCATCAATGTATCTTATCATGTCTGTAT
ACCGTCGACCTCTAGCTAGAGCTTGGCGTAATCATGGTCATAGCTGTTTCCTGTGTGAAATTGTTATCCG
CTCACAATTCCACACAACATACGAGCCGGAAGCATAAAGTGTAAAGCCTGGGGTGCCTAATGAGTGAGCT
AACTCACATTAATTGCGTTGCGCTCACTGCCCGCTTTCCAGTCGGGAAACCTGTCGTGCCAGCTGCATTA
ATGAATCGGCCAACGCGCGGGGAGAGGCGGTTTGCGTATTGGGCGCTCTTCCGCTTCCTCGCTCACTGAC
TCGCTGCGCTCGGTCGTTCGGCTGCGGCGAGCGGTATCAGCTCACTCAAAGGCGGTAATACGGTTATCCA
CAGAATCAGGGGATAACGCAGGAAAGAACATGTGAGCAAAAGGCCAGCAAAAGGCCAGGAACCGTAAAAA
GGCCGCGTTGCTGGCGTTTTTCCATAGGCTCCGCCCCCCTGACGAGCATCACAAAAATCGACGCTCAAGT
CAGAGGTGGCGAAACCCGACAGGACTATAAAGATACCAGGCGTTTCCCCCTGGAAGCTCCCTCGTGCGCT
CTCCTGTTCCGACCCTGCCGCTTACCGGATACCTGTCCGCCTTTCTCCCTTCGGGAAGCGTGGCGCTTTC
TCATAGCTCACGCTGTAGGTATCTCAGTTCGGTGTAGGTCGTTCGCTCCAAGCTGGGCTGTGTGCACGAA
CCCCCCGTTCAGCCCGACCGCTGCGCCTTATCCGGTAACTATCGTCTTGAGTCCAACCCGGTAAGACACG
ACTTATCGCCACTGGCAGCAGCCACTGGTAACAGGATTAGCAGAGCGAGGTATGTAGGCGGTGCTACAGA
GTTCTTGAAGTGGTGGCCTAACTACGGCTACACTAGAAGAACAGTATTTGGTATCTGCGCTCTGCTGAAG
CCAGTTACCTTCGGAAAAAGAGTTGGTAGCTCTTGATCCGGCAAACAAACCACCGCTGGTAGCGGTGGTT
TTTTTGTTTGCAAGCAGCAGATTACGCGCAGAAAAAAAGGATCTCAAGAAGATCCTTTGATCTTTTCTAC
GGGGTCTGACGCTCAGTGGAACGAAAACTCACGTTAAGGGATTTTGGTCATGAGATTATCAAAAAGGATC
TTCACCTAGATCCTTTTAAATTAAAAATGAAGTTTTAAATCAATCTAAAGTATATATGAGTAAACTTGGT
CTGACAGTTACCAATGCTTAATCAGTGAGGCACCTATCTCAGCGATCTGTCTATTTCGTTCATCCATAGT
TGCCTGACTCCCCGTCGTGTAGATAACTACGATACGGGAGGGCTTACCATCTGGCCCCAGTGCTGCAATG
ATACCGCGAGACCCACGCTCACCGGCTCCAGATTTATCAGCAATAAACCAGCCAGCCGGAAGGGCCGAGC
GCAGAAGTGGTCCTGCAACTTTATCCGCCTCCATCCAGTCTATTAATTGTTGCCGGGAAGCTAGAGTAAG
TAGTTCGCCAGTTAATAGTTTGCGCAACGTTGTTGCCATTGCTACAGGCATCGTGGTGTCACGCTCGTCG
TTTGGTATGGCTTCATTCAGCTCCGGTTCCCAACGATCAAGGCGAGTTACATGATCCCCCATGTTGTGCA
AAAAAGCGGTTAGCTCCTTCGGTCCTCCGATCGTTGTCAGAAGTAAGTTGGCCGCAGTGTTATCACTCAT
GGTTATGGCAGCACTGCATAATTCTCTTACTGTCATGCCATCCGTAAGATGCTTTTCTGTGACTGGTGAG
TACTCAACCAAGTCATTCTGAGAATAGTGTATGCGGCGACCGAGTTGCTCTTGCCCGGCGTCAATACGGG
ATAATACCGCGCCACATAGCAGAACTTTAAAAGTGCTCATCATTGGAAAACGTTCTTCGGGGCGAAAACT
CTCAAGGATCTTACCGCTGTTGAGATCCAGTTCGATGTAACCCACTCGTGCACCCAACTGATCTTCAGCA
TCTTTTACTTTCACCAGCGTTTCTGGGTGAGCAAAAACAGGAAGGCAAAATGCCGCAAAAAAGGGAATAA
GGGCGACACGGAAATGTTGAATACTCATACTCTTCCTTTTTCAATATTATTGAAGCATTTATCAGGGTTA
TTGTCTCATGAGCGGATACATATTTGAATGTATTTAGAAAAATAAACAAATAGGGGTTCCGCGCACATTT
CCCCGAAAAGTGCCACCTGACGTCGACGGATCGGGAGATCTCCCGATCCCCTATGGTGCACTCTCAGTAC
AATCTGCTCTGATGCCGCATAGTTAAGCCAGTATCTGCTCCCTGCTTGTGTGTTGGAGGTCGCTGAGTAG
TGCGCGAGCAAAATTTAAGCTACAACAAGGCAAGGCTTGACCGACAATTGCATGAAGAATCTGCTTAGGG
TTAGGCGTTTTGCGCTGCTTCGCGATGTACGGGCCAGATATACGCGTT
Features (pLannotate 1.2.2; 21 found; start..end, strand, type, name):
      1..380     +  enhancer       CMV enhancer: human cytomegalovirus immediate early enhancer
    381..584     +  promoter       CMV promoter: human cytomegalovirus (CMV) immediate early promoter
    580..613     +  LTR            5' LTR (truncated) (fragment): truncated 5' long terminal repeat (LTR) from HIV-1
    629..647     +  promoter       T7 promoter: promoter for bacteriophage T7 RNA polymerase
    802..1509    +  CDS            mApple: mApple is a basic (constitutively fluorescent) red fluorescent protein published in 2008, derived from Discosoma sp.. It is reported to be a rapidly-maturing monomer with high acid sensitivity.
   4585..5373    +  CDS            COL1A2 (fragment): CO1A2_RABIT - Experimental evidence at transcript level: Swiss-Prot protein existence level 2. Type I collagen is a member of group I collagen (fibrillar forming collagen). From Oryctolagus cuniculus (Rabbit).
   5511..5735    +  polyA_signal   bGH poly(A) signal: bovine growth hormone polyadenylation signal
   5739..5760    +  promoter       SV40 promoter (fragment): SV40 enhancer and early promoter
   5781..6209    +  rep_origin     f1 ori (sequence partly withheld): f1 bacteriophage origin of replication; arrow indicates direction of (+) strand synthesis
   6223..6552    +  promoter       SV40 promoter: SV40 enhancer and early promoter
   6619..7410    +  CDS            neo: KKA2_KLEPN - Also known as kan, nptII. Experimental evidence at protein level: Swiss-Prot protein existence level 1. Resistance to kanamycin, neomycin, paromomycin, ribostamycin, butirosin and gentamicin B. From Klebsiella pneumoniae.
   7434..7592    +  CDS            ble (fragment): BLE_KLEPN - Experimental evidence at protein level: Swiss-Prot protein existence level 1. Binding protein with a strong affinity to the bleomycin family of antibiotics. Binds to CL990; an antimitotic-antibiotic compound. From Klebsiella pneumoniae.
   7587..7708    +  polyA_signal   SV40 poly(A) signal: SV40 polyadenylation signal
   7781..7797    -  protein_bind   lac operator: The lac repressor binds to the lac operator to inhibit transcription in E. coli. This inhibition can be relieved by adding lactose or isopropyl-β-D-thiogalactopyranoside (IPTG). lac repressor encoded by lacI
   7805..7835    -  promoter       lac promoter: promoter for the E. coli lac operon
   7850..7871    -  protein_bind   CAP binding site: CAP binding activates transcription in the presence of cAMP. E. coli catabolite activator protein
   7884..7976    -  CDS            lacI (fragment): lac repressor; lacI; The lac repressor binds to the lac operator to inhibit transcription in E. coli. This inhibition can be relieved by adding lactose or isopropyl-β-D-thiogalactopyranoside (IPTG).
   8159..8747    -  rep_origin     ori: high-copy-number ColE1/pMB1/pBR322/pUC origin of replication
   8918..9778    -  CDS            AmpR: β-lactamase; bla; confers resistance to ampicillin, carbenicillin, and related antibiotics
   9779..9883    -  promoter       AmpR promoter: bla
   9942..9994    -  misc_feature   bom (fragment): basis of mobility region from pBR322
