[The description below was written by a language model from this plasmid's Addgene catalogue record and pLannotate feature annotations shown in this document.]
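Description:
mApple-proα2(I) is a mammalian expression plasmid of about 10.1 kb built on the pcDNA3.1 backbone. It is maintained in E. coli through a high-copy ColE1/pUC-type origin and an ampicillin resistance gene (β-lactamase). It also carries an f1 phage origin and an SV40 promoter-driven neomycin phosphotransferase cassette with an SV40 polyadenylation signal, which allows G418 selection of transfected mammalian cells. The two annotated sequence records, one from the depositor and one from repository sequencing, differ by only a few bases and in their start coordinate, and they show the same feature set.

The payload is the mouse type I procollagen α2 chain (Col1a2), transcribed from the CMV enhancer/promoter and terminated by the bovine growth hormone poly(A) signal. A T7 promoter lies upstream of the insert. The red fluorescent protein mApple is placed between the procollagen signal sequence and exon 6, replacing exons 2–5, so the tagged chain should still enter the secretory pathway. The automated annotation labels only a C-terminal stretch of the collagen coding region, and does so by homology to rabbit COL1A2. The long region between mApple and that fragment is left unannotated, though from the catalogue description it presumably holds the remaining Col1a2 coding sequence. The short HIV-1 LTR, ble and lacI fragment calls appear to be incidental matches within backbone sequence.

The construct was made for live imaging of procollagen folding, trafficking and turnover in transiently transfected murine osteoblasts and fibroblasts. The depositor cautions that only mouse cells with high endogenous type I procollagen expression give physiologically meaningful behaviour, since the tagged chain must assemble into heterotrimers. Overexpression or use in other cell types can produce ER aggregates and artefacts. The appearance of fluorescent extracellular collagen fibres is cited as the best evidence that the transfected chains are behaving normally.
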