Addgene plasmid #119840: mApple-proα2(I)
Purpose: Expresses mouse Type I procollagen α2 chain (Col1a2) with mApple between signal sequence and exon 6
Depositing lab: Sergey Leikin. Depositing organization: National Institute of Child Health and Human Development (NICHD). Publication: Noncanonical autophagy at ER exit sites regulates procollagen turnover. Omari S, Makareeva E, Roberts-Pilgrim A, Mirigian L, Jarnik M, Ott C, Lippincott-Schwartz J, Leikin S. Proc Natl Acad Sci U S A. 2018 Oct 23;115(43):E10099-E10108. doi: 10.1073/pnas.1814552115. Epub 2018 Oct 4. PubMed 30287488.
Backbone
  Vector backbone: pcDNA3.1
  Backbone size w/o insert (bp): 5400
  Total vector size (bp): 10143
  Vector type: Mammalian Expression
  Selectable markers: Neomycin (select with G418)
Growth in bacteria
  Bacterial resistance: Ampicillin, 100 μg/mL
  Growth temperature: 37°C
  Growth strain: DH5alpha
  Growth instructions: Originally grown in One Shot TOP10 Chemically competent E. coli
  Copy number: Unknown
Gene/Insert
  Gene/Insert name: Type I procollagen α2 chain (alt name: Col1a2)
  Species: M. musculus (mouse)
  Insert size (bp): 4729
  Mutation: Col1a2 exons 2-5 replaced by fluorescent tag
  GenBank ID: NM_007743
  Entrez Gene: Col1a2 (a.k.a. Col1a-2, Cola-2, Cola2, oim)
  Promoter: CMV
  Tag / fusion protein: mApple (N terminal on insert)
  Cloning method: Restriction Enzyme; 5′ cloning site HindIII, BamHI (not destroyed); 3′ cloning site NotI (not destroyed)
  Sequencing primers: 5′ CGC AAA TGG GCG GTA GGC GTG; 3′ TAG AAG GCA CAG TCG AGG
Terms and licenses: Academic/Nonprofit Terms; Industry Terms: Not Available to Industry
Depositor comments: These mouse type I procollagen plasmids were designed for immortalized and primary murine osteoblasts and fibroblasts. Their expression in other cells might cause significant disruption of assembly, folding and trafficking of type I procollagen, resulting in artifacts. Even in osteoblasts and fibroblasts a fraction of transfected chains, particularly proα2, might be trafficked/degraded as monomers instead of being integrated into procollagen heterotrimers. In our experience, the best evidence of normal behavior of the transfected chains is the appearance of fluorescent extracellular collagen fibers ~ 12 h after transfection. Fluorescent molecules should be incorporated into fibers even when the transfected chains contain the N-propeptide cleavage site, because the cleavage is highly conformation sensitive and always incomplete. We recommend following these guidelines when using the plasmids 1) Only mouse cells that have high expression of endogenous type I procollagen are suitable for studies of physiologically-relevant processes with these constructs. 2) At least 100 μM ascorbic acid at and after transfection is required to ensure proper procollagen folding (for some cells, preincubation with ascorbic acid before transfection might be needed). 3) Optimization of transfection efficiency is needed for all cell types. 4) Experiments beyond 24h after transfection are not recommended, to avoid excessive accumulation of aggregates and cell malfunction caused by increased procollagen synthesis. 5) Lack of extracellular fluorescent fibers 12-24 h after transfection indicates improper procollagen synthesis/trafficking or cellular malfunction. 6) Excessive expression of transfected chains might cause rapid accumulation of large procollagen aggregates in the ER, resulting in cellular malfunction and death. Contact information: Shakib Omari () Sergey Leikin ()
How to cite: mApple-proα2(I) was a gift from Sergey Leikin (Addgene plasmid # 119840 ; http://n2t.net/addgene:119840 ; RRID:Addgene_119840)
